Addgene plasmid #133011: pFA-sbtA
Purpose: pFA carrying a Synechococcus elongatus PCC 7942 sbtA gene (Uniprot: Q6UP27)
Depositing lab: David Savage. Depositing organization: University of California, Berkeley. Publication: DABs are inorganic carbon pumps found throughout prokaryotic phyla. Desmarais JJ, Flamholz AI, Blikstad C, Dugan EJ, Laughlin TG, Oltrogge LM, Chen AW, Wetmore K, Diamond S, Wang JY, Savage DF. Nat Microbiol. 2019 Aug 12. pii: 10.1038/s41564-019-0520-8. doi: 10.1038/s41564-019-0520-8. PubMed 31406332.
Backbone
  Vector backbone: pFA
  Backbone size w/o insert (bp): 2970
  Total vector size (bp): 4107
  Vector type: Bacterial Expression
Growth in bacteria
  Bacterial resistance: Chloramphenicol, 25 μg/mL
  Growth temperature: 37°C
  Growth strain: DH5alpha
  Copy number: Unknown
Gene/Insert
  Gene/Insert name: SbtA
  Species: Synechococcus elongatus PCC 7942
  Insert size (bp): 1116
  GenBank ID: Synpcc7942_1475 Synpcc7942_1475
  Promoter: tetR
  Tag / fusion protein: 6xhis (C terminal on insert)
  Cloning method: Unknown
  Sequencing primers: 5′ CCTTTCGTCTTCACCTCGAG
Terms and licenses: Academic/Nonprofit Terms; Industry Terms: Not Available to Industry
How to cite: pFA-sbtA was a gift from David Savage (Addgene plasmid # 133011 ; http://n2t.net/addgene:133011 ; RRID:Addgene_133011)
