[The description below was written by a language model from this plasmid's Addgene catalogue record and pLannotate feature annotations shown in this document.]
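Description:
pFA-sbtA is a 4.1 kb bacterial expression plasmid built on the pFA backbone and carrying the sbtA gene of the cyanobacterium Synechococcus elongatus PCC 7942. It replicates from a p15A origin, a medium-copy replicon compatible with ColE1-type plasmids, although the catalogue lists copy number as unknown. A short fragment annotated as RSF ori lies next to it and is probably a partial homology match rather than a second functional origin. Selection is by chloramphenicol, through a chloramphenicol acetyltransferase gene driven by its own cat promoter and followed by the lambda t0 terminator. Small remnants of the β-lactamase gene and its promoter are also annotated, but there is no intact ampicillin resistance gene.

The roughly 1.1 kb SbtA coding sequence is not itself annotated in the feature table. By position, it occupies the interval between the PLtetO-1 promoter and a C-terminal 6xHis tag, with the rrnB T1 terminator ending the transcription unit. The catalogue lists the promoter as "tetR", which corresponds to this tet-regulated arrangement. PLtetO-1 is a phage lambda PL derivative carrying tet operator sites, and the plasmid also encodes the Tn10 TetR repressor, expressed in the opposite orientation from an AmpR (bla) promoter. TetR keeps the insert repressed until a tetracycline-class inducer is added, giving self-contained, titratable expression in E. coli. The His tag allows detection or affinity purification of the protein.

The record gives the purpose only as carrying sbtA. The associated publication concerns prokaryotic inorganic carbon pumps, which suggests the plasmid was used for inducible expression of SbtA in that context, but its exact experimental role is not given.
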