Features (pLannotate 1.2.2; 12 found; start..end, strand, type, name):
    453..547     -  terminator     lambda t0 terminator: transcription terminator from phage lambda
    568..1227    -  CDS            CmR: chloramphenicol acetyltransferase; cat; confers resistance to chloramphenicol
   1228..1330    -  promoter       cat promoter: promoter of the E. coli cat gene encoding chloramphenicol acetyltransferase
   1435..1508    +  promoter       PLtetO-1 promoter: modified phage lambda PL promoter with tet operator sites (Lutz and Bujard, 1997)
   2655..2672    +  CDS            6xHis: 6xHis affinity tag
   2734..2820    +  terminator     rrnB T1 terminator: Escherichia coli rrnB; transcription terminator T1 from the E. coli rrnB gene
   2869..2908    -  CDS            AmpR (fragment): β-lactamase; bla; confers resistance to ampicillin, carbenicillin, and related antibiotics
   2909..2951    -  promoter       AmpR promoter (fragment): bla
   2993..3616    -  CDS            TetR: tetracycline repressor TetR; tetR from transposon Tn10; TetR binds to the tetracycline operator tetO to inhibit transcription. This inhibition can be relieved by adding tetracycline or doxycycline.
   3617..3721    -  promoter       AmpR promoter: bla
   3758..3813    -  rep_origin     RSF ori (fragment): Plasmids containing the RSF 1030 origin of replication can be propagated in E. coli cells that contain additional plasmids with compatible origins.
   3901..339     -  rep_origin     p15A ori (across the origin): Plasmids containing the medium-copy-number p15A origin of replication can be propagated in E. coli cells that contain a second plasmid with the ColE1 origin.
>Addgene plasmid #133011 | pFA-sbtA | addgene full sequence | sequence record 263095 | Addgene NGS Result
GGTAGGCAGTTCGCTCCAAGCTGGACTGTATGCACGAACCCCCCGTTCAGTCCGACCGCTGCGCCTTATC
CGGTAACTATCGTCTTGAGTCCAACCCGGAAAGACATGCAAAAGCACCACTGGCAGCAGCCACTGGTAAT
TGATTTAGAGGAGTTAGTCTTGAAGTCATGCGCCGGTTAAGGCTAAACTGAAAGGACAAGTTTTGGTGAC
TGCGCTCCTCCAAGCCAGTTACCTCGGTTCAAAGAGTTGGTAGCTCAGAGAACCTTCGAAAAACCGCCCT
GCAAGGCGGTTTTTTCGTTTTCAGAGCAAGAGATTACGCGCAGACCAAAACGATCTCAAGAAGATCATCT
TATTAATCAGATAAAATATTTCTAGATTTCAGTGCAATTTATCTCTTCAAATGTAGCACCTGAAGTCAGC
CCCATACGATATAAGTTGTTACTAGTGCTTGGATTCTCACCAATAAAAAACGCCCGGCGGCAACCGAGCG
TTCTGAACAAATCCAGATGGAGTTCTGAGGTCATTACTGGATCTATCAACAGGAGTCCAAGCGAGCTCGA
TATCAAATTACGCCCCGCCCTGCCACTCATCGCAGTACTGTTGTAATTCATTAAGCATTCTGCCGACATG
GAAGCCATCACAAACGGCATGATGAACCTGAATCGCCAGCGGCATCAGCACCTTGTCGCCTTGCGTATAA
TATTTGCCCATGGTGAAAACGGGGGCGAAGAAGTTGTCCATATTGGCCACGTTTAAATCAAAACTGGTGA
AACTCACCCAGGGATTGGCTGAGACGAAAAACATATTCTCAATAAACCCTTTAGGGAAATAGGCCAGGTT
TTCACCGTAACACGCCACATCTTGCGAATATATGTGTAGAAACTGCCGGAAATCGTCGTGGTATTCACTC
CAGAGCGATGAAAACGTTTCAGTTTGCTCATGGAAAACGGTGTAACAAGGGTGAACACTATCCCATATCA
CCAGCTCACCGTCTTTCATTGCCATACGGAATTCCGGATGAGCATTCATCAGGCGGGCAAGAATGTGAAT
AAAGGCCGGATAAAACTTGTGCTTATTTTTCTTTACGGTCTTTAAAAAGGCCGTAATATCCAGCTGAACG
GTCTGGTTATAGGTACATTGAGCAACTGACTGAAATGCCTCAAAATGTTCTTTACGATGCCATTGGGATA
TATCAACGGTGGTATATCCAGTGATTTTTTTCTCCATTTTAGCTTCCTTAGCTCCTGAAAATCTCGATAA
CTCAAAAAATACGCCCGGTAGTGATCTTATTTCATTATGGTGAAAGTTGGAACCTCTTACGTGCCGATCA
ACGTCTCATTTTCGCCAGATATCGACGTCTAAGAAACCATTATTATCATGACATTAACCTATAAAAATAG
GCGTATCACGAGGCCCTTTCGTCTTCACCTCGAGTCCCTATCAGTGATAGAGATTGACATCCCTATCAGT
GATAGAGATACTGAGCACATCAGCAGGACGCACTGACCGAATTCATTAAAGAGGAGAAAGGTACCATGGA
TTTCTTGTCCAATTTCTTAATGGACTTCGTTAAGCAGCTGCAGTCTCCAACACTCAGCTTTCTGATTGGC
GGCATGGTTATTGCTGCCTGTGGTAGTCAGCTGCAAATCCCAGAGTCGATTTGTAAGATCATCGTTTTCA
TGCTGCTGACCAAGATTGGTCTGACCGGCGGTATGGCGATCCGCAACTCGAATTTGACGGAGATGGTCCT
ACCCGCGCTCTTTTCAGTAGCGATTGGCATTCTGATCGTCTTCATCGCCCGCTACACCTTGGCGAGAATG
CCAAAGGTTAAAACAGTGGATGCGATCGCAACGGGAGGGCTCTTTGGTGCTGTGAGTGGCTCGACGATGG
CCGCAGCTCTAACCCTCCTTGAAGAGCAAAAAATTCCCTACGAAGCTTGGGCCGGTGCGCTTTATCCCTT
CATGGATATTCCGGCCTTGGTGACTGCGATCGTCGTCGCCAACATCTATCTCAATAAGAAGAAGCGGAAA
GAAGCAGCTTTCGCGTCAGCCCAGGGGGCTTACAGCAAGCAGCCCGTTGCCGCTGGCGACTATTCCAGCT
CGTCGGACTATCCCAGCAGCCGGCGCGAATATGCTCAGCAAGAGTCTGGGGATCATCGGGTCAAAATCTG
GCCGATTGTAGAAGAAAGCCTGCAAGGTCCAGCCCTATCAGCAATGTTGCTTGGCGTTGCTCTGGGTCTG
TTTGCCCGTCCAGAAAGTGTCTACGAAGGTTTCTACGATCCTCTCTTCCGGGGGCTGCTTTCCATCCTGA
TGCTGGTCATGGGCATGGAAGCATGGTCGAGAATTAGTGAGCTGCGTAAAGTAGCTCAGTGGTACGTCGT
CTACAGTATCGTGGCGCCGCTAGCCCATGGGTTCATTGCCTTCGGCCTTGGCATGATTGCGCACTACGCA
ACTGGTTTTAGCATGGGCGGCGTTGTGGTTCTGGCAGTCATCGCTGCCTCTAGTTCCGACATTTCCGGTC
CCCCGACGCTGCGCGCTGGCATTCCTTCTGCCAACCCCTCTGCCTACATCGGGGCTTCCACCGCGATCGG
AACTCCTGTGGCAATCGGGATTGCCATTCCGCTGTTCCTTGGCCTTGCCCAAACCATTGGCGGCCACCAT
CACCATCACCATTAAAATGTAACTGTATTCAGCGATGACGAAATTCTTAGCTATTGTAATACTCTAGAGG
CATCAAATAAAACGAAAGGCTCAGTCGAAAGACTGGGCCTTTCGTTTTATCTGTTGTTTGTCGGTGAACG
CTCTCCTGAGTAGGACAAATCCGCCGCCGCTAGCAGTTCGTAGACGGAAACAAACGCAGAATCCAAGCAA
AAGGGAATAAGGGCGACACGGAAATGTTGAATACTCATACTCTTCCTTTTTCAATATTATTGAAGCATTT
ATCAGGGTTATGTCCACTGGGTTCGTGCCTTCATCCGGATATCCAGGAACTGTTAAGACCCACTTTCACA
TTTAAGTTGTTTTTCTAATCCGCATATGATCAATTCAAGGCCGAATAAGAAGGCTGGCTCTGCACCTTGG
TGATCAAATAATTCGATAGCTTGTCGTAATAATGGCGGCATACTATCAGTAGTAGGTGTTTCCCTTTCTT
CTTTAGCGACTTGATGCTCTTGATCTTCCAATACGCAACCTAAAGTAAAATGCCCCACAGCGCTGAGTGC
ATATAATGCATTCTCTAGTGAAAAACCTTGTTGGCATAAAAAGGCTAATTGATTTTCGAGAGTTTCATAC
TGTTTTTCTGTAGGCCGTGTACCTAAATGTACTTTTGCTCCATCGCGATGACTTAGTAAAGCACATCTAA
AACTTTTAGCGTTATTACGTAAAAAATCTTGCCAGCTTTCCCCTTCTAAAGGGCAAAAGTGAGTATGGTG
CCTATCTAACATCTCAATGGCTAAGGCGTCGAGCAAAGCCCGCTTATTTTTTACATGCCAATACAATGTA
GGCTGCTCTACACCTAGCTTCTGGGCGAGTTTACGGGTTGTTAAACCTTCGATTCCGACCTCATTAAGCA
GCTCTAATGCGCTGTTAATCACTTTACTTTTATCTAATCTAGACATACTCTTCCTTTTTCAATATTATTG
AAGCATTTATCAGGGTTATTGTCTCATGAGCGGATACATATTTGAATGTATTTAGAAAAATAAACAAATA
GGGGTTCCGCGTTTCCCTCGACAATTCGCGCTAGACCTAGGGATATATTCCGCTTCCTCGCTCACTGACT
CGCTACGCTCGGTCGTTCGACTGCGGCGAGCGGAAATGGCTTACGAACGGGGCGGAGATTTCCTGGAAGA
TGCCAGGAAGATACTTAACAGGGAAGTGAGAGGGCCGCGGCAAAGCCGTTTTTCCATAGGCTCCGCCCCC
CTGACAAGCATCACGAAATCTGACGCTCAAATCAGTGGTGGCGAAACCCGACAGGACTATAAAGATACCA
GGCGTTTCCCCCTGGCGGCTCCCTCGTGCGCTCTCCTGTTCCTGCCTTTCGGTTTACCGGTGTCATTCCG
CTGTTATGGCCGCGTTTGTCTCATTCCACGCCTGACACTCAGTTCCG
